Addgene plasmid #17717: pRS306Sup35R1+4
Depositing lab: Susan Lindquist. Depositing organization: Whitehead Institute for Biomedical Research. Publication: Probing the role of PrP repeats in conformational conversion and amyloid assembly of chimeric yeast prions. Dong J, Bloom JD, Goncharov V, Chattopadhyay M, Millhauser GL, Lynn DG, Scheibel T, Lindquist S. J Biol Chem. 2007 Nov 23. 282(47):34204-12. 10.1074/jbc.M704952200 PubMed 17893150.
Backbone
  Vector backbone: pRS306
  Backbone size w/o insert (bp): 4300
  Vector type: Yeast Expression
  Selectable markers: URA3
Growth in bacteria
  Bacterial resistance: Ampicillin, 100 μg/mL
  Growth temperature: 37°C
  Growth strain: DH5alpha
  Copy number: High Copy
Gene/Insert
  Gene/Insert name: Sup35R1+4 (alt name: sup35)
  Species: S. cerevisiae (budding yeast)
  Insert size (bp): 3440
  Entrez Gene: SUP35 (a.k.a. YDR172W, GST1, PNM2, SAL3, SUF12, SUP2, SUP36)
  Cloning method: Restriction Enzyme; 5′ cloning site ClaI (unknown if destroyed); 3′ cloning site SacI (unknown if destroyed)
  Sequencing primers: 5′ n/a
Terms and licenses: Academic/Nonprofit Terms; Industry Terms: Not Available to Industry
How to cite: pRS306Sup35R1+4 was a gift from Susan Lindquist (Addgene plasmid # 17717 ; http://n2t.net/addgene:17717 ; RRID:Addgene_17717)
