[The description below was written by a language model from this plasmid's Addgene catalogue record and pLannotate feature annotations shown in this document.]
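Description:
pRS306Sup35R1+4 is a yeast vector built on pRS306, a member of the pRS series that carries no yeast replication origin or centromere. Consistent with this, the feature table shows no 2μ or CEN/ARS element, so the plasmid must integrate into the genome to be maintained in Saccharomyces cerevisiae. In E. coli it is propagated at high copy from a ColE1/pUC-type origin and selected with ampicillin through the bla gene. An f1 origin is also present, which allows single-stranded DNA production. Yeast selection relies on URA3 under its own promoter. This marker complements uracil auxotrophy and can be counterselected with 5-FOA, a combination often used for integration followed by loop-out allele replacement, although the record does not state the intended strategy.

The insert, about 3.4 kb and cloned between ClaI and SacI in the polylinker, is a SUP35 variant designated R1+4. SUP35 encodes the translation termination factor eRF3, the protein determinant of the yeast [PSI+] prion. The annotated SUP35 coding sequence is preceded by roughly 600 bp of unannotated sequence and a fragment of HSP42. This suggests a genomic fragment carrying native upstream sequence, and no heterologous yeast promoter is annotated. T3 and T7 promoters and lac/lacZα remnants from the backbone flank the insert.

The record does not define the R1+4 alteration. The associated publication concerns PrP repeats in chimeric yeast prions, so the name probably refers to a change in the oligopeptide repeat region of Sup35. The construct appears intended for studying how repeats affect conformational conversion and amyloid assembly.
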