Features (pLannotate 1.2.2; 18 found; start..end, strand, type, name):
     96..200     +  promoter       AmpR promoter: bla
    201..1061    +  CDS            AmpR: β-lactamase; bla; confers resistance to ampicillin, carbenicillin, and related antibiotics
   1232..1820    +  rep_origin     ori: high-copy-number ColE1/pMB1/pBR322/pUC origin of replication
   2003..2095    +  CDS            lacI (fragment): lac repressor; lacI; The lac repressor binds to the lac operator to inhibit transcription in E. coli. This inhibition can be relieved by adding lactose or isopropyl-β-D-thiogalactopyranoside (IPTG).
   2108..2129    +  protein_bind   CAP binding site: CAP binding activates transcription in the presence of cAMP. E. coli catabolite activator protein
   2144..2174    +  promoter       lac promoter: promoter for the E. coli lac operon
   2182..2198    +  protein_bind   lac operator: The lac repressor binds to the lac operator to inhibit transcription in E. coli. This inhibition can be relieved by adding lactose or isopropyl-β-D-thiogalactopyranoside (IPTG). lac repressor encoded by lacI
   2243..2261    +  promoter       T3 promoter: promoter for bacteriophage T3 RNA polymerase
   2320..3102    +  CDS            HSP42 (fragment): HSP42_YEAST - Experimental evidence at protein level: Swiss-Prot protein existence level 1. From Saccharomyces cerevisiae (strain ATCC 204508 / S288c) (Baker's yeast).
   3687..5732    +  CDS            SUP35: ERF3_YEAST - Also known as GST1, PNM2, SAL3, SUF12, SUP2. Experimental evidence at protein level: Swiss-Prot protein existence level 1. Involved in translation termination. Stimulates the activity of ERF1. Binds guanine nucleotides. Recruited by polyadenylate-binding protein PAB1 to poly(A)-tails of mRNAs. Interaction with PAB1 is also required for regulation of normal mRNA decay through translation termination-coupled poly(A) shortening. From Saccharomyces cerevisiae (strain ATCC 204508 / S288c) (Baker's yeast).
   5750..5768    -  promoter       T7 promoter: promoter for bacteriophage T7 RNA polymerase
   5771..5928    +  CDS            lacZα (fragment): LacZα fragment of β-galactosidase; lacZ fragment
   5936..6391    +  rep_origin     f1 ori (sequence partly withheld): f1 bacteriophage origin of replication; arrow indicates direction of (+) strand synthesis
   6392..6443    -  misc_feature   bom (fragment): basis of mobility region from pBR322
   6522..7325    -  CDS            URA3: orotidine-5'-phosphate decarboxylase, required for uracil biosynthesis; S. cerevisiae URA3; yeast auxotrophic marker, counterselectable with 5-fluoroorotic acid (5-FOA)
   7326..7541    -  promoter       URA3 promoter: S. cerevisiae URA3
   7556..7605    -  misc_feature   bom (fragment): basis of mobility region from pBR322
   7707..1       -  CDS            rop (fragment) (across the origin): Rop protein, which maintains plasmids at low copy number; rop
>Addgene plasmid #17717 | pRS306Sup35R1+4 | depositor full sequence | sequence record 8708 | Author sequence
GACGAAAGGGCCTCGTGATACGCCTATTTTTATAGGTTAATGTCATGATAATAATGGTTTCTTAGACGTC
AGGTGGCACTTTTCGGGGAAATGTGCGCGGAACCCCTATTTGTTTATTTTTCTAAATACATTCAAATATG
TATCCGCTCATGAGACAATAACCCTGATAAATGCTTCAATAATATTGAAAAAGGAAGAGTATGAGTATTC
AACATTTCCGTGTCGCCCTTATTCCCTTTTTTGCGGCATTTTGCCTTCCTGTTTTTGCTCACCCAGAAAC
GCTGGTGAAAGTAAAAGATGCTGAAGATCAGTTGGGTGCACGAGTGGGTTACATCGAACTGGATCTCAAC
AGCGGTAAGATCCTTGAGAGTTTTCGCCCCGAAGAACGTTTTCCAATGATGAGCACTTTTAAAGTTCTGC
TATGTGGCGCGGTATTATCCCGTATTGACGCCGGGCAAGAGCAACTCGGTCGCCGCATACACTATTCTCA
GAATGACTTGGTTGAGTACTCACCAGTCACAGAAAAGCATCTTACGGATGGCATGACAGTAAGAGAATTA
TGCAGTGCTGCCATAACCATGAGTGATAACACTGCGGCCAACTTACTTCTGACAACGATCGGAGGACCGA
AGGAGCTAACCGCTTTTTTGCACAACATGGGGGATCATGTAACTCGCCTTGATCGTTGGGAACCGGAGCT
GAATGAAGCCATACCAAACGACGAGCGTGACACCACGATGCCTGTAGCAATGGCAACAACGTTGCGCAAA
CTATTAACTGGCGAACTACTTACTCTAGCTTCCCGGCAACAATTAATAGACTGGATGGAGGCGGATAAAG
TTGCAGGACCACTTCTGCGCTCGGCCCTTCCGGCTGGCTGGTTTATTGCTGATAAATCTGGAGCCGGTGA
GCGTGGGTCTCGCGGTATCATTGCAGCACTGGGGCCAGATGGTAAGCCCTCCCGTATCGTAGTTATCTAC
ACGACGGGGAGTCAGGCAACTATGGATGAACGAAATAGACAGATCGCTGAGATAGGTGCCTCACTGATTA
AGCATTGGTAACTGTCAGACCAAGTTTACTCATATATACTTTAGATTGATTTAAAACTTCATTTTTAATT
TAAAAGGATCTAGGTGAAGATCCTTTTTGATAATCTCATGACCAAAATCCCTTAACGTGAGTTTTCGTTC
CACTGAGCGTCAGACCCCGTAGAAAAGATCAAAGGATCTTCTTGAGATCCTTTTTTTCTGCGCGTAATCT
GCTGCTTGCAAACAAAAAAACCACCGCTACCAGCGGTGGTTTGTTTGCCGGATCAAGAGCTACCAACTCT
TTTTCCGAAGGTAACTGGCTTCAGCAGAGCGCAGATACCAAATACTGTCCTTCTAGTGTAGCCGTAGTTA
GGCCACCACTTCAAGAACTCTGTAGCACCGCCTACATACCTCGCTCTGCTAATCCTGTTACCAGTGGCTG
CTGCCAGTGGCGATAAGTCGTGTCTTACCGGGTTGGACTCAAGACGATAGTTACCGGATAAGGCGCAGCG
GTCGGGCTGAACGGGGGGTTCGTGCACACAGCCCAGCTTGGAGCGAACGACCTACACCGAACTGAGATAC
CTACAGCGTGAGCTATGAGAAAGCGCCACGCTTCCCGAAGGGAGAAAGGCGGACAGGTATCCGGTAAGCG
GCAGGGTCGGAACAGGAGAGCGCACGAGGGAGCTTCCAGGGGGAAACGCCTGGTATCTTTATAGTCCTGT
CGGGTTTCGCCACCTCTGACTTGAGCGTCGATTTTTGTGATGCTCGTCAGGGGGGCGGAGCCTATGGAAA
AACGCCAGCAACGCGGCCTTTTTACGGTTCCTGGCCTTTTGCTGGCCTTTTGCTCACATGTTCTTTCCTG
CGTTATCCCCTGATTCTGTGGATAACCGTATTACCGCCTTTGAGTGAGCTGATACCGCTCGCCGCAGCCG
AACGACCGAGCGCAGCGAGTCAGTGAGCGAGGAAGCGGAAGAGCGCCCAATACGCAAACCGCCTCTCCCC
GCGCGTTGGCCGATTCATTAATGCAGCTGGCACGACAGGTTTCCCGACTGGAAAGCGGGCAGTGAGCGCA
ACGCAATTAATGTGAGTTACCTCACTCATTAGGCACCCCAGGCTTTACACTTTATGCTTCCGGCTCGTAT
GTTGTGTGGAATTGTGAGCGGATAACAATTTCACACAGGAAACAGCTATGACCATGATTACGCCAAGCTC
GGAATTAACCCTCACTAAAGGGAACAAAAGCTGGGTACCGGGCCCCCCCTCGAGGTCGACGGTATCGATA
AGCTTGATATCGAATTCCTCGAGAAGATATCCATCATATTACCATTGTAATACTGCCAGGAATAATAGGA
CCAACCAACAGGCAAACAGTTTAAACGACTTATTAACCGCGTTAATAGGTGTTCCACCATATGAAGGCAC
TGAACCAGAAATTGAAGCAAATACCGAACAGGAGGGCGAAAAGGGAGAAGAAAAGGATAAGAAGGATAAG
TCTGAAGCACCCAAAGAGGAAGCTGGCGAAACCAACAAAGAAAAACCTTTGAATCAGCTGGAGGAATCGT
CGAGACCACCATTAGCCAAAAAATCTTCATCGTTCGCTCACCTACAAGCGCCTTCCCCAATACCTGACCC
GTTACAAGTATCCAAGCCTGAAACGAGAATGGACTTACCATTTTCACCAGAAGTGAATGTCTATGATACC
GAGGACACTTACGTAGTTGTTCTTGCGTTACCAGGTGCTAACTCTAGGGCTTTCCACATTGATTACCATC
CATCTTCTCATGAGATGCTCATCAAGGGTAAGATCGAAGACAGAGTGGGCATTGATGAAAAATTCTTGAA
GATCACGGAACTAAAATATGGTGCGTTTGAGAGAACCGTTAAATTCCCCGTGCTGCCACGCATTAAGGAC
GAAGAAATTAAAGCTACTTACAACAACGGTCTACTACAAATTAAGGTGCCTAAAATTGTCAATGACACTG
AAAAGCCGAAGCCAAAAAAGAGGATCGCCATTGAGGAAATACCCGACGAAGAATTGGAGTTTGAAGAAAA
TCCCAACCCTACGGTAGAAAATTGAATATCGTATCTGTTTATACACACATACATACATTTATATTTATAA
TAAGCGTTAAAATTTCGGCAGAATATCTGTCAACCACACAAAAATCATACAACGAATGGTATATGCTTCA
TTTCTTTGTTTCGCATTAGCTGCGCTATTTGACTCAAATTATTATTTTTTACTAAGACGACGCGTCACAG
TGTTCGAGTCTGTGTCATTTCTTTTGTAATTCTCTTAAACCACTTCATAAAGTTGTGAAGTTCATAGCAA
AATTCTTCCGCAAAAAGATGAATCTTAGTTCTCAGCCCACCAAAAGAGGTACATGCTAAGATCATACAGA
AGTTATTGTCACTTCTTACCTTGCTCTTAAATGTACATTACAACCGGGTATTATATCTTACATCATCGTA
TAATATGATCTTTCTTTATGGAGAAAATTTTTTTTTCACTCGACCAAAGCTCCCATTGCTTCTGAAGAGT
GTAGTGTATATTGGTACATCTTCTCTTGAAAGACTCCATTGTACTGTAACAAAAAGCGGTTTCTTCATCG
ACTTGCTCGGAATAACATCTATATCTGCCCACTAGCAACAGGATCCATGTCGGATTCAAACCAAGGCAAC
AATCAGCAAAACTACCAGCAATACAGCCAGAACGGTAACCAACAACAAGGTAACAACAGATACCAAGGTT
ATCAAGCTTACAATGCTCAAGCCCAACCTGCAGGTGGGTACTACCAAAATTACCAAGGTTATTCCGGATA
TCCACAAGGTGGAGGTACTTGGGGTCAACCCCATGGAGGAGGTTGGGGTCAACCCCATGGAGGAGGTTGG
GGTCAACCCCATGGAGGTGGTTGGGGTCAACCACAAGGCGGCCGTGGAAATTACAAAAACTTCAACTACA
ATAACAATTTGCAAGGATATCAAGCTGGTTTCCAACCACAGTCTCAAGGTATGTCTTTGAACGACTTTCA
AAAGCAACAAAAGCAGGCCGCTCCCAAACCAAAGAAGACTTTGAAGCTTGTCTCCAGTTCCGGTATCAAG
TTGGCCAATGCTACCAAGAAGGTTGGCACAAAACCTGCCGAATCTGATAAGAAAGAGGAAGAGAAGTCTG
CTGAAACCAAAGAACCAACTAAAGAGCCAACAAAGGTCGAAGAACCAGTTAAAAAGGAGGAGAAACCAGT
CCAGACTGAAGAAAAGACGGAGGAAAAATCGGAACTTCCAAAGGTAGAAGACCTTAAAATCTCTGAATCA
ACACATAATACCAACAATGCCAATGTTACCAGTGCTGATGCCTTGATCAAGGAACAGGAAGAAGAAGTGG
ATGACGAAGTTGTTAACGATCCGCGGATGTTTGGTGGTAAAGATCACGTTTCTTTAATTTTCATGGGTCA
TGTTGATGCCGGTAAATCTACTATGGGTGGTAATCTACTATACTTGACTGGCTCTGTGGATAAGAGAACT
ATTGAGAAATATGAAAGAGAAGCCAAGGATGCAGGCAGACAAGGTTGGTACTTGTCATGGGTCATGGATA
CCAACAAAGAAGAAAGAAATGATGGTAAGACTATCGAAGTTGGTAAGGCCTACTTTGAAACTGAAAAAAG
GCGTTATACCATATTGGATGCTCCTGGTCATAAAATGTACGTTTCCGAGATGATCGGTGGTGCTTCTCAA
GCTGATGTTGGTGTTTTGGTCATTTCCGCCAGAAAGGGTGAGTACGAAACCGGTTTTGAGAGAGGTGGTC
AAACTCGTGAACACGCCCTATTGGCCAAGACCCAAGGTGTTAATAAGATGGTTGTCGTCGTAAATAAGAT
GGATGACCCAACCGTTAACTGGTCTAAGGAACGTTACGACCAATGTGTGAGTAATGTCAGCAATTTCTTG
AGAGCAATTGGTTACAACATTAAGACAGACGTTGTATTTATGCCAGTATCCGGCTACAGTGGTGCAAATT
TGAAAGATCACGTAGATCCAAAAGAATGCCCATGGTACACCGGCCCAACTCTGTTAGAATATCTGGATAC
AATGAACCACGTCGACCGTCACATCAATGCTCCATTCATGTTGCCTATTGCCGCTAAGATGAAGGATCTA
GGTACCATCGTTGAAGGTAAAATTGAATCCGGTCATATCAAAAAGGGTCAATCCACCCTACTGATGCCTA
ACAAAACCGCTGTGGAAATTCAAAATATTTACAACGAAACTGAAAATGAAGTTGATATGGCTATGTGTGG
TGAGCAAGTTAAACTAAGAATCAAAGGTGTTGAAGAAGAAGACATTTCACCAGGTTTTGTACTAACATCG
CCAAAGAACCCTATCAAGAGTGTTACCAAGTTTGTAGCTCAAATTGCTATTGTAGAATTAAAATCTATCA
TAGCAGCCGGTTTTTCATGTGTTATGCATGTTCATACAGCAATTGAAGAGGTACATATTGTTAAGTTATT
GCACAAATTAGAAAAGGGTACCAACCGTAAGTCAAAGAAACCACCTGCTTTTGCTAAGAAGGGTATGAAG
GTCATCGCTGTTTTAGAAACTGAAGCTCCAGTTTGTGTGGAAACTTACCAAGATTACCCTCAATTAGGTA
GATTCACTTTGAGAGATCAAGGTACCACAATAGCAATTGGTAAAATTGTTAAAATTGCCGAGTAAGAGCT
CCAATTCGCCCTATAGTGAGTCGTATTACAATTCACTGGCCGTCGTTTTACAACGTCGTGACTGGGAAAA
CCCTGGCGTTACCCAACTTAATCGCCTTGCAGCACATCCCCCTTTCGCCAGCTGGCGTAATAGCGAAGAG
GCCCGCACCGATCGCCCTTCCCAACAGTTGCGCAGCCTGAATGGCGAATGGCGCG
[124 nt withheld, positions 5936-6059]
C
[91 nt withheld, positions 6061-6151]
A
[49 nt withheld, positions 6153-6201]
CCTTTGACGTTGGAGTCCACGTTCTTT
[37 nt withheld, positions 6229-6265]
ACCCTATCTCGGTCTATTCTTTTGATTTATAAGGGATTTTGCCGATTTCGGCCTATTGGTTAAAAAATGA
GCTGATTTAACAAAAATTTAACGCGAATTTTAACAAAATATTAACGTTTACAATTTCCTGATGCGGTATT
TTCTCCTTACGCATCTGTGCGGTATTTCACACCGCATAGGGTAATAACTGATATAATTAAATTGAAGCTC
TAATTTGTGAGTTTAGTATACATGCATTTACTTATAATACAGTTTTTTAGTTTTGCTGGCCGCATCTTCT
CAAATATGCTTCCCAGCCTGCTTTTCTGTAACGTTCACCCTCTACCTTAGCATCCCTTCCCTTTGCAAAT
AGTCCTCTTCCAACAATAATAATGTCAGATCCTGTAGAGACCACATCATCCACGGTTCTATACTGTTGAC
CCAATGCGTCTCCCTTGTCATCTAAACCCACACCGGGTGTCATAATCAACCAATCGTAACCTTCATCTCT
TCCACCCATGTCTCTTTGAGCAATAAAGCCGATAACAAAATCTTTGTCGCTCTTCGCAATGTCAACAGTA
CCCTTAGTATATTCTCCAGTAGATAGGGAGCCCTTGCATGACAATTCTGCTAACATCAAAAGGCCTCTAG
GTTCCTTTGTTACTTCTTCTGCCGCCTGCTTCAAACCGCTAACAATACCTGGGCCCACCACACCGTGTGC
ATTCGTAATGTCTGCCCATTCTGCTATTCTGTATACACCCGCAGAGTACTGCAATTTGACTGTATTACCA
ATGTCAGCAAATTTTCTGTCTTCGAAGAGTAAAAAATTGTACTTGGCGGATAATGCCTTTAGCGGCTTAA
CTGTGCCCTCCATGGAAAAATCAGTCAAGATATCCACATGTGTTTTTAGTAAACAAATTTTGGGACCTAA
TGCTTCAACTAACTCCAGTAATTCCTTGGTGGTACGAACATCCAATGAAGCACACAAGTTTGTTTGCTTT
TCGTGCATGATATTAAATAGCTTGGCAGCAACAGGACTAGGATGAGTAGCAGCACGTTCCTTATATGTAG
CTTTCGACATGATTTATCTTCGTTTCCTGCAGGTTTTTGTTCTGTGCAGTTGGGTTAAGAATACTGGGCA
ATTTCATGTTTCTTCAACACTACATATGCGTATATATACCAATCTAAGTCTGTGCTCCTTCCTTCGTTCT
TCCTTCTGTTCGGAGATTACCGAATCAAAAAAATTTCAAAGAAACCGAAATCAAAAAAAAGAATAAAAAA
AAAATGATGAATTGAATTGAAAAGCTGTGGTATGGTGCACTCTCAGTACAATCTGCTCTGATGCCGCATA
GTTAAGCCAGCCCCGACACCCGCCAACACCCGCTGACGCGCCCTGACGGGCTTGTCTGCTCCCGGCATCC
GCTTACAGACAAGCTGTGACCGTCTCCGGGAGCTGCATGTGTCAGAGGTTTTCACCGTCATCACCGAAAC
GCGCGA
