>Addgene plasmid #17717 | pRS306Sup35R1+4 | addgene partial sequence | sequence record 23645 | 17717 with Sup35-F (AAAGCTCCCATTGCTTCTGA)
GTTTGGTCATCTTCTCTTGAAGACTCCATTGTACTGTAACAAAAAGCGGTTTCTTCATCGACTTGCTCGG
AATAACATCTATATCTGCCCACTAGCAACAGGATCCATGTCGGATTCAAACCAAGGCAACAATCAGCAAA
ACTACCAGCAATACAGCCAGAACGGTAACCAACAACAAGGTAACAACAGATACCAAGGTTATCAAGCTTA
CAATGCTCAAGCCCAACCTGCAGGTGGGTACTACCAAAATTACCAAGGTTATTCCGGATATCCACAAGGT
GGAGGTACTTGGGGTCAACCCCATGGAGGAGGTTGGGGTCAACCCCATGGAGGAGGTTGGGGTCAACCCC
ATGGAGGTGGTTGGGGTCAACCACAAGGCGGCCGTGGAAATTACAAAAACTTCAACTACAATAACAATTT
GCAAGGATATCAAGCTGGTTTCCAACCACAGTCTCAAGGTATGTCTTTGAACGACTTTCAAAAGCAACAA
AAGCAGGCCGCTCCCAAACCAAAGAAGACTTTGAAGCTTGTCTCCAGTTCCGGTATCAAGTTGGCCAATG
CTACCAAGAAGGTTGGCACAAAACCTGCCGAATCTGATAAGAAAGAGGAAGAGAAGTCTGCTGAAACCAA
AGAACCAACTAAAGAGCCAACAAAGGTCGAAA
